Addgene plasmid #219881: pCfb13206
Purpose: The base plasmid of TUNEYALI for TF16
Depositing lab: Irina Borodina. Depositing organization: Danmarks Tekniske Universitet. Publication: High-throughput metabolic engineering of Yarrowia lipolytica through gene expression tuning. Jiang W, Wang S, Ahlheit D, Fumagalli T, Yang Z, Ramanathan S, Jiang X, Weber T, Dahlin J, Borodina I. Proc Natl Acad Sci U S A. 2025 Jun 10;122(23):e2426686122. doi: 10.1073/pnas.2426686122. Epub 2025 Jun 3. PubMed 40460129.
Backbone
  Vector backbone: Our own backbone
  Vector type: Yeast Expression
  Selectable markers: Hygromycin
Growth in bacteria
  Bacterial resistance: Ampicillin, 100 μg/mL
  Growth temperature: 37°C
  Growth strain: DH5alpha
  Copy number: High Copy
Gene/Insert
  Gene/Insert name: Contains gRNA targeting TF16 (YALI1_B11759g) and homologous arm matching TF16
  gRNA/shRNA sequence: TTGTCGTAAAAAAATTGTGT
  Species: Yarrowia lipolytica
  Cloning method: Gibson Cloning
Terms and licenses: Academic/Nonprofit Terms; Industry Terms: Not Available to Industry
Depositor comments: This plasmid contains gRNA targeting TF16 (YALI1_B11759g) and homologous arm matching TF16, which can be used for library construction by inserting promoters using a golden gate or directly knocking TF16 out.
How to cite: pCfb13206 was a gift from Irina Borodina (Addgene plasmid # 219881 ; http://n2t.net/addgene:219881 ; RRID:Addgene_219881)
