[The description below was written by a language model from this plasmid's Addgene catalogue record and pLannotate feature annotations shown in this document.]
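Description:
pCfb13206 is a yeast expression-type plasmid for Yarrowia lipolytica, built on the depositing lab's own backbone, and serves as the base plasmid of the TUNEYALI gene-expression tuning system for the transcription factor designated TF16 (locus YALI1_B11759g). It is about 7.1 kb and is propagated in E. coli as a high-copy plasmid through a ColE1/pUC-type origin with β-lactamase (AmpR) for ampicillin selection. Selection in yeast relies on a hygromycin resistance gene (HygR), which the annotation places directly upstream of a CYC1 terminator. The promoter driving this marker is not annotated, and no yeast replication element is identified in the feature table.

The functional payload is a CRISPR guide cassette plus a repair template. A tRNA element sits immediately upstream of the Streptococcus pyogenes Cas9 gRNA scaffold, with a short gap between them that would accommodate the TF16-targeting spacer; tRNA–gRNA arrangements of this kind are commonly used for guide transcription and processing. No Cas9 coding sequence is annotated, so the nuclease is presumably supplied separately. The homology arms matching TF16 are not labelled as such. A short hit to S. cerevisiae REH1 downstream of the scaffold may simply reflect similarity within the Yarrowia-derived sequence. Two minimal FRT sites in opposite orientation and small fragments of rrnB terminators, 5S rRNA, KanR and lacZα appear to be backbone remnants, and the record does not explain their role.

According to the depositor, the plasmid can be used directly to knock out TF16, or as a recipient for Golden Gate insertion of promoters to build libraries that vary TF16 expression for high-throughput metabolic engineering.
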