Features (pLannotate 1.2.2; 15 found; start..end, strand, type, name):
    367..437     +  ncRNA          tRNA: Accession: RF00005 - tRNA
    459..533     +  misc_RNA       gRNA scaffold: guide RNA scaffold for the Streptococcus pyogenes CRISPR/Cas9 system
    737..904     +  CDS            REH1 (fragment): REH1_YEAST - Experimental evidence at protein level: Swiss-Prot protein existence level 1. Pre-60S-associated cytoplasmic factor involved in the cytoplasmic maturation of the 60S subunit. May act redundantly with REI1 to directly promote a stabilizing structural rearrangement in cytoplasmic 60S subunit maturation independent on the REI1-specific ARX1 recycling. From Saccharomyces cerevisiae (strain ATCC 204508 / S288c) (Baker's yeast).
    938..971     -  protein_bind   FRT (minimal): supports FLP-mediated excision but not integration (Turan and Bode, 2011) FLP recombinase from the Saccharomyces cerevisiae 2μ plasmid
   1015..1055    -  terminator     rrnB T1 terminator (fragment): transcription terminator T1 from the E. coli rrnB gene
   1057..1172    -  ncRNA          5S rRNA: Accession: RF00001 - 5S ribosomal RNA
   1203..1227    +  CDS            KanR (fragment): aminoglycoside phosphotransferase; aph(3')-Ia; confers resistance to kanamycin
   1257..1353    +  promoter       AmpR promoter (fragment): bla
   1356..2216    +  CDS            AmpR: β-lactamase; bla; confers resistance to ampicillin, carbenicillin, and related antibiotics
   2338..2926    +  rep_origin     ori: high-copy-number ColE1/pMB1/pBR322/pUC origin of replication
   3151..3168    +  terminator     rrnB T2 terminator (fragment): transcription terminator T2 from the E. coli rrnB gene
   3193..3212    -  CDS            lacZα (fragment): LacZα fragment of β-galactosidase; lacZ fragment
   3682..3715    +  protein_bind   FRT (minimal): supports FLP-mediated excision but not integration (Turan and Bode, 2011) FLP recombinase from the Saccharomyces cerevisiae 2μ plasmid
   4863..5884    +  CDS            HygR (fragment): aminoglycoside phosphotransferase from E. coli; aph(4)-Ia; confers resistance to hygromycin
   5886..6119    +  terminator     CYC1 terminator (fragment): S. cerevisiae CYC1; transcription terminator for CYC1
>Addgene plasmid #219881 | pCfb13206 | addgene full sequence | sequence record 435521 | Addgene NGS Result
TTCGTAGATAATGGAATACAAATGGATATCCAGAGTATACACATGGATAGTATACACTGACACGACAATT
CTGTATCTCTTTATGTTAACTACTGTGAGGCATTAAATAGAGCTTGATATATAAAATGTTACATTTCACA
GTCTGAACTTTTGCAGATTACCTAATTTGGTAAGATATTAATTATGAACTGAAAGTTGATGGCATCCCTA
AATTTGATGCAACGGAATGCGTGCGATAGTGAATCATTGCTAACAGATCAAGTAATCGTATCAATCGTTC
CACGTCTTATCCAGACTCGATTTCCGCCCTAACCTAAGGAAACTGCTGAGTAATTTCGAGGTTGGTTCCT
AACAAAAGCCAAGAAACGCGCCGATGGTTTAGTGGTAAAATCCATCGTTGCCATCGATGGGCCCCCGGTT
CGATTCCGGGTCGGCGCATTGTCGTAAAAAAATTGTGTGTTTTAGAGCTAGAAATAGCAAGTTAAAATAA
GGCTAGTCCGTTATCAACTTGAAAAAGTGGCACCGAGTCGGTGGTGCTTTTTTTGTGTGGGTACGGTATC
GGTATTTGCGCATACAAAAAGCAGACAGCGAAACTACATACAGCCTTTATACTGTAGCATCTGGCTGTAG
ATCTTCAGAGTGGACAGTAGCAGGAGTAAACGCTCAGATAGCCAACACCTCGCTCCCCCTCCCTCCCTCC
ACTGTATCCCACCTTCCAGGACTGAAGAGCTCTTCAATGTCAACAACATACACATGCAACACGTGTGTTC
AGCAGTTTCCCAACTCGGAAACGCAGCGTGAACACATGAAGACGGACTGGCACAGATACAATCTCAAGCG
AAAGGTGGCCGGTCTGCTGCCCATCGCTGCCAACGTGTTTGCGTCCAAGGTGCTCCAGATCGCGTGCATT
CGCGGCCGCATTTAAATCCCCACTTCAGAAGTTCCTATACTTTCTAGAGAATAGGAACTTCACTATAGAG
TCGAATAAGGGCGACACCCCATAATTAGCCCGGGCGAAAGGCCCAGTCTTTCGACTGAGCCTTTCGTTTT
ATTTGATGCCTGGCAGTTCCCTACTCTCGCATGGGGAGTCCCCACACTACCATCGGCGCTACGGCGTTTC
ACTTCTGAGTTCGGCATGGGGTCAGGTGGGACCACCGCGCTACTGCCGCCAGGCAAACAAGGGGTGTTAT
GAGCCATATTCAGGTATAAATGGGCTCGCGATAATGTTCAGAATTGGTTAATTGGTTGTAACACTGACCC
CTATTTGTTTATTTTTCTAAATACATTCAAATATGTATCCGCTCATGAGACAATAACCCTGATAAATGCT
TCAATAATATTGAAAAAGGAAGAATATGAGTATTCAACATTTCCGTGTCGCCCTTATTCCCTTTTTTGCG
GCATTTTGCCTTCCTGTTTTTGCTCACCCAGAAACGCTGGTGAAAGTAAAAGATGCTGAAGATCAGTTGG
GTGCACGAGTGGGTTACATCGAACTGGATCTCAACAGCGGTAAGATCCTTGAGAGTTTTCGCCCCGAAGA
ACGTTTTCCAATGATGAGCACTTTTAAAGTTCTGCTATGTGGCGCGGTATTATCCCGTATTGACGCCGGG
CAAGAGCAACTCGGTCGCCGCATACACTATTCTCAGAATGACTTGGTTGAGTACTCACCAGTCACAGAAA
AGCATCTTACGGATGGCATGACAGTAAGAGAATTATGCAGTGCTGCCATAACCATGAGTGATAACACTGC
GGCCAACTTACTTCTGACAACGATCGGAGGACCGAAGGAGCTAACCGCTTTTTTGCACAACATGGGGGAT
CATGTAACTCGCCTTGATCGTTGGGAACCGGAGCTGAATGAAGCCATACCAAACGACGAGCGTGACACCA
CGATGCCTGTAGCGATGGCAACAACGTTGCGCAAACTATTAACTGGCGAACTACTTACTCTAGCTTCCCG
GCAACAATTAATAGACTGGATGGAGGCGGATAAAGTTGCAGGACCACTTCTGCGCTCGGCCCTTCCGGCT
GGCTGGTTTATTGCTGATAAATCCGGAGCCGGTGAGCGTGGTTCTCGCGGTATCATCGCAGCGCTGGGGC
CAGATGGTAAGCCCTCCCGTATCGTAGTTATCTACACGACGGGGAGTCAGGCAACTATGGATGAACGAAA
TAGACAGATCGCTGAGATAGGTGCCTCACTGATTAAGCATTGGTAAGCAGAGCATTACGCTGACTTGACG
GGACGGCGCAAGCTCATGACCAAAATCCCTTAACGTGAGTTACGCGCGCGTCGTTCCACTGAGCGTCAGA
CCCCGTAGAAAAGATCAAAGGATCTTCTTGAGATCCTTTTTTTCTGCGCGTAATCTGCTGCTTGCAAACA
AAAAAACCACCGCTACCAGCGGTGGTTTGTTTGCCGGATCAAGAGCTACCAACTCTTTTTCCGAAGGTAA
CTGGCTTCAGCAGAGCGCAGATACCAAATACTGTTCTTCTAGTGTAGCCGTAGTTAGCCCACCACTTCAA
GAACTCTGTAGCACCGCCTACATACCTCGCTCTGCTAATCCTGTTACCAGTGGCTGCTGCCAGTGGCGAT
AAGTCGTGTCTTACCGGGTTGGACTCAAGACGATAGTTACCGGATAAGGCGCAGCGGTCGGGCTGAACGG
GGGGTTCGTGCACACAGCCCAGCTTGGAGCGAACGACCTACACCGAACTGAGATACCTACAGCGTGAGCT
ATGAGAAAGCGCCACGCTTCCCGAAGGGAGAAAGGCGGACAGGTATCCGGTAAGCGGCAGGGTCGGAACA
GGAGAGCGCACGAGGGAGCTTCCAGGGGGAAACGCCTGGTATCTTTATAGTCCTGTCGGGTTTCGCCACC
TCTGACTTGAGCGTCGATTTTTGTGATGCTCGTCAGGGGGGCGGAGCCTATGGAAAAACGCCAGCAACGC
GGCCTTTTTACGGTTCCTGGCCTTTTGCTGGCCTTTTGCTCACATGTTCTTTCCTGCGTTATCCCCTGAT
TCTGTGGATAACCGTATTACCGCCTTTGAGTGAGCTGATACCGCTCGCCGCAGCCGAACGACCGAGCGCA
GCGAGTCAGTGAGCGAGGAAGCGGAAGGCGAGAGTAGGGAACTGCCAGGCATCAAACTAAGCAGAAGGCC
CCTGACGGATGGCCTTTTTGCGTTTCTACAAACTCTTTCTGTGTTGTAAAACGACGGCCAGTCTTAAGCT
CGGGCCCCCTGGGCGGTTCTGATAACGAGTAATCGTTAATCCGCAAATAACGTAAAAACCCGCTTCGGCG
GGTTTTTTTATGGGGGGAGTTTAGGGAAAGAGCATTTGTCAGAATATTTAAGGGCGCCTGTCACTTTGCT
TGATATATGAGAATTATTTAACCTTATAAATGAGAAAAAAGCAACGCACTTTAAATAAGATACGTTGCTT
TTTCGATTGATGAACACCTATAATTAAACTATTCATCTATTATTTATGATTTTTTGTATATACAATATTT
CTAGTTTGTTAAAGAGAATTAAGAAAATAAATCTCGAAAATAATAAAGGGAAAATCAGTTTTTGATATCA
AAATTATACATGTCAACGATAATACAAAATATAATACAAACTATAAGATGTTATCAGTATTTATTATGCA
TTTAGAATAAATTTTGTGTCGCCCTTATTCGACTCACTATAGAAGTTCCTATTCTCTAGAAAGTATAGGA
ACTTCACTTCATTTTATTTAAATTTGCGGCCGCTATGTCTGATAAAAGGATGTAACATAGGCAAGCTGCT
CGTGAGTGTTGAGTACGAACCTTAGATCCAAATCACCCGCACCCACGGATATACTTGCTTGAATATACAG
TAGTAAGGAGTTTGGCGCCCGTTTTTTCGAGCCCCACACGTTTCGGTGAGTATGAGCGGCGGCAGATTCG
AGCGTTTCCGGTTTCCGCGGCTGGACGAGAGCCCATGATGGGGGCTCCCACCACCAGCAATCAGGGCCCT
GATTACACACCCACCTGTAATGTCATGCTGTTCATCGTGGTTAATGCTGCTGTGTGCTGTGTGTGTGTGT
TGTTTGGCGCTCATTGTTGCGTTATGCAGCGTACACCACAATATTGGAAGCTTATTAGCCTTTCTATTTT
TTCGTTTGCAAGGCTTAACAACATTGCTGTGGAGAGGGATGGGGATATGGAGGCCGCTGGAGGGAGTCGG
AGAGGCGTTTTGGAGCGGCTTGGCCTGGCGCCCAGCTCGCGAAACGCACCTAGGACCCTTTGGCACGCCG
AAATGTGCCACTTTTCAGTCTAGTAACGCCTTACCTACGTCATTCCATGCATGCATGTTTGCGCCTTTTT
TCCCTTGCCCTTGATCGCCACACAGTACAGTGCACTGTACAGTGGAGGTTTTGGGGGGGTCTTAGATGGG
AGCTAAAAGCGGCCTAGCGGTACACTAGTGGGATTGTATGGAGTGGCATGGAGCCTAGGTGGAGCCTGAC
AGGACGCACGACCGGCTAGCCCGTGACAGACGATGGGTGGCTCCTGTTGTCCACCGCGTACAAATGTTTG
GGCCAAAGTCTTGTCAGCCTTGCTTGCGAACCTAATTCCCAATTTTGTCACTTCGCACCCCCATTGATCG
AGCCCTAACCCCTGCCCATCAGGCAATCCAATTAAGCTCGCATTGTCTGCCTTGTTTAGTTTGGCTCCTG
CCCGTTTCGGCGTCCACTTGCACAAACACAAACAAGCATTATATATAAGGCTCGTCTCTCCCTCCCAACC
ACACTCACTTTTTTGCCCGTCTTCCCTTGCTAACACAAAAGTCAAGAACACAAACAACCACCCCAACCCC
CTTACACACAAGACATATCTACAGCAATGGGTAAAAAGCCTGAACTCACCGCGACGTCTGTCGAGAAGTT
TCTGATCGAAAAGTTCGACAGCGTCTCCGACCTGATGCAGCTCTCGGAGGGCGAAGAATCTCGTGCTTTC
AGCTTCGATGTAGGAGGGCGTGGATATGTCCTGCGGGTAAATAGCTGCGCCGATGGTTTCTACAAAGATC
GTTATGTTTATCGGCACTTTGCATCGGCCGCGCTCCCGATTCCGGAAGTGCTTGACATTGGGGAATTCAG
CGAGAGCCTGACCTATTGCATCTCCCGCCGTGCACAGGGTGTCACGTTGCAAGACCTGCCTGAAACCGAA
CTGCCCGCTGTTCTGCAGCCGGTCGCGGAGGCAATGGATGCCATTGCTGCGGCCGATCTTAGCCAGACGA
GCGGGTTCGGCCCATTCGGACCGCAAGGAATCGGTCAATACACTACATGGCGTGATTTCATATGCGCGAT
TGCTGATCCCCATGTGTATCACTGGCAAACTGTGATGGACGACACCGTCAGTGCGTCCGTCGCGCAGGCT
CTCGATGAGCTGATGCTTTGGGCCGAGGACTGCCCCGAAGTCCGGCACCTCGTGCACGCGGATTTCGGCT
CCAACAATGTCCTGACGGACAATGGCCGCATAACAGCGGTCATTGACTGGAGCGAGGCGATGTTCGGGGA
TTCCCAATACGAGGTCGCCAACATCTTCTTCTGGAGGCCGTGGTTGGCTTGTATGGAGCAGCAGACGCGC
TACTTCGAGCGGAGGCATCCGGAGCTTGCAGGATCGCCGCGGCTCCGGGCGTATATGCTCCGCATTGGTC
TTGACCAACTCTATCAGAGCTTGGTTGACGGCAATTTCGATGATGCAGCTTGGGCGCAGGGTCGATGCGA
CGCAATCGTCCGATCCGGAGCCGGGACTGTCGGGCGTACACAAATCGCCCGCAGAAGCGCGGCCGTCTGG
ACCGATGGCTGTGTAGAAGTACTCGCCGATAGTGGAAACCGACGCCCCAGCACTCGTCCGAGGGCAAAGG
AATAATCATGTAATTAGTTATGTCACGCTTACATTCACGCCCTCCCCCCACATCCGCTCTAACCGAAAAG
GAAGGAGTTAGACAACCTGAAGTCTAGGTCCCTATTTATTTTTTTATAGTTATGTTAGTATTAAGAACGT
TATTTATATTTCAAATTTTTCTTTTTTTTCTGTACAGACGCGTGTACGCATGTAACATTATACTGAAAAC
CTTGCTTGAGAAGGTTTTGGGACGCTCGAGCAGGCTTGGAGGCGACGTGGCAGTGGCTCGCGGGAGGATC
GGCGGGAAACTCCGGGATATCCGTCGAGAGTTTACACGTGAATGGGCAGCGCAATCCGTTGACGACGATA
CGACTGGCAAAGTAGCGACGATACCTGCCAGACAGGTGACATGTGCAGGCCGCACTAACAAGGAAACGGG
CGCTGGGGGGGGCGGGCTTCTAGACTTTGCCCTTGAACAGGAATCTAGTGGGGGCTTGTCTTTCCGCCAA
TGGGGGAGCGCCTGTTGAGCGACCGTGCATGCTGGAACGCCAAGTGTATGTACAGCTGGTGGTCTCGCAG
CGGTATGTGACGGGACTTACATCTCTCGTTTTTTCATGACCACGTTTTCACAGGCTCGGAGGTACGTTAA
AGTTTTGAAGGCTGCATCTGAACCGAGGTATGGGGGAGTTTGAACAGCAACAGTGTTGGGGCTGAGGGGG
CCAAGATCGGGGCAAGCAGAGGTCTTAGATCAATTGTGGGGATCCCAAAGGGCTCGTTATCACCTTTTTC
CACCCAATTCGGGTCCCAATTGATCCACTACTGGCTTGCCCAAGTTACCCCAGAAATGCCGCCCCGGATT
TCTCCAAAAACCTAATAAGCTTCATGGAACTTGGTGGAAGTGACTTTCTACAGAGTGGAGAGAACCGTGG
ACACGTGGCAATGGCGCTGACCGTGTCCCCGAGCCGAATCGACGTGAGGGGAGAACGGAGTATCTGCGGT
CATGTGACCTTCCAGAGCGGCGTCGCCAGTGTGCACGCGGTGACCCCCAGTTTGGGTCTCTGTCACACGC
ATACTACCTCGGCTCTCCACATGCTGAACTTTATCTTTCGTGGGGATCATACCGAAAGTTGCAACTACCA
GGTGTATATAAAGCCTGGTAGACTCCCCCCACTTTGGACCTCATCCAACCAAGACACACAAAAATGGACC
GACTTAACAACCTCGCCACCCAGCTCGAGCAGAACCCCGCCAA
